Addgene plasmid #60197: DYSF-Exon49-del
Purpose: Plasmid contains human dysferlin with exon 49 deleted. Deletion maintains the open reading frame.
Depositing lab: Jain Foundation.
Backbone
  Vector backbone: pUC57-Kan
  Backbone size w/o insert (bp): 2363
  Total vector size (bp): 8578
  Vector type: cloning vector
Growth in bacteria
  Bacterial resistance: Kanamycin, 50 μg/mL
  Growth temperature: 37°C
  Growth strain: Top10
  Copy number: Unknown
Gene/Insert
  Gene/Insert name: Dysferlin (alt name: DYSF)
  Species: H. sapiens (human)
  Insert size (bp): 6215
  Mutation: Exon 49 has been deleted
  Entrez Gene: DYSF (a.k.a. FER1L1, LGMD2B, LGMDR2, MMD1)
  Cloning method: Unknown
  Sequencing primers: 5′ gagcagattgtactgagagtgcacg; 3′ M13pUC-rev
Resource information
  A portion of this plasmid was derived from a plasmid made by: The human dysferlin insert was synthesized by Genewiz
Terms and licenses: Academic/Nonprofit Terms; Industry Terms: Not Available to Industry
How to cite: DYSF-Exon49-del was a gift from Jain Foundation (Addgene plasmid # 60197 ; http://n2t.net/addgene:60197 ; RRID:Addgene_60197)
