[The description below was written by a language model from this plasmid's Addgene catalogue record and pLannotate feature annotations shown in this document.]
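Description:
DYSF-Exon49-del is a bacterial cloning plasmid built on the pUC57-Kan backbone that carries a synthesized human dysferlin (DYSF) coding sequence from which exon 49 has been removed. According to the record, the deletion preserves the open reading frame, so the insert encodes an internally shortened dysferlin rather than a truncated protein. The plasmid totals 8,578 bp, of which about 6.2 kb is insert. It replicates in E. coli from a high-copy ColE1/pUC-type origin and is selected with kanamycin through an aminoglycoside phosphotransferase gene, annotated as being driven by the AmpR (bla) promoter. Short bom, rop and lacI fragments in the feature table are backbone remnants rather than functional units.

The annotated DYSF open reading frame runs on the forward strand. The only nearby regulatory region, the pUC lac promoter with its operator and CAP binding site, lies downstream of the gene and points in the opposite direction, toward the 3′ end of the insert. No eukaryotic promoter, polyadenylation signal, epitope tag or reporter is annotated, which is consistent with the catalogue classification as a cloning vector. The plasmid therefore appears to be a sequence source for subcloning into an expression or delivery vector, not something that would express dysferlin in mammalian cells directly.

Dysferlin is a calcium-sensing protein involved in resealing the sarcolemma of skeletal and cardiac muscle cells after mechanical damage, and the gene's aliases link it to limb-girdle muscular dystrophy 2B and Miyoshi myopathy. The record does not state a specific application, but an in-frame single-exon deletion of this kind would suit testing whether dysferlin lacking exon 49 retains function.
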