Features (pLannotate 1.2.2; 10 found; start..end, strand, type, name):
    137..182     +  misc_feature   bom (fragment): basis of mobility region from pBR322
    219..6362    +  CDS            DYSF: DYSF_HUMAN - Also known as FER1L1. Experimental evidence at protein level: Swiss-Prot protein existence level 1. Key calcium ion sensor involved in the Ca(2+)-triggered synaptic vesicle-plasma membrane fusion. Plays a role in the sarcolemma repair mechanism of both skeletal muscle and cardiomyocytes that permits rapid resealing of membranes disrupted by mechanical stress (By similarity). From Homo sapiens (Human).
   6426..6442    -  protein_bind   lac operator: The lac repressor binds to the lac operator to inhibit transcription in E. coli. This inhibition can be relieved by adding lactose or isopropyl-β-D-thiogalactopyranoside (IPTG). lac repressor encoded by lacI
   6450..6480    -  promoter       lac promoter: promoter for the E. coli lac operon
   6495..6516    -  protein_bind   CAP binding site: CAP binding activates transcription in the presence of cAMP. E. coli catabolite activator protein
   6529..6621    -  CDS            lacI (fragment): lac repressor; lacI; The lac repressor binds to the lac operator to inhibit transcription in E. coli. This inhibition can be relieved by adding lactose or isopropyl-β-D-thiogalactopyranoside (IPTG).
   6804..7392    -  rep_origin     ori: high-copy-number ColE1/pMB1/pBR322/pUC origin of replication
   7563..8378    -  CDS            KanR: aminoglycoside phosphotransferase; aph(3')-Ia; confers resistance to kanamycin in bacteria or G418 (Geneticin®) in eukaryotes
   8379..8483    -  promoter       AmpR promoter: bla
   8578..35      +  CDS            rop (fragment) (across the origin): Rop protein, which maintains plasmids at low copy number; rop
>Addgene plasmid #60197 | DYSF-Exon49-del | depositor full sequence | sequence record 96291 | DYSF-Exon49-del sequence 8578 bps
TCGCGCGTTTCGGTGATGACGGTGAAAACCTCTGACACATGCAGCTCCCGGAGACGGTCACAGCTTGTCT
GTAAGCGGATGCCGGGAGCAGACAAGCCCGTCAGGGCGCGTCAGCGGGTGTTGGCGGGTGTCGGGGCTGG
CTTAACTATGCGGCATCAGAGCAGATTGTACTGAGAGTGCACGAATTCGATATCGTTAACGGTACCACTA
GTACGCGTATGCTGAGGGTCTTCATCCTCTATGCCGAGAACGTCCACACACCCGACACCGACATCAGCGA
TGCCTACTGCTCCGCGGTGTTTGCAGGGGTGAAGAAGAGAACCAAAGTCATCAAGAACAGCGTGAACCCT
GTATGGAATGAGGGATTTGAATGGGACCTCAAGGGCATCCCCCTGGACCAGGGCTCTGAGCTTCATGTGG
TGGTCAAAGACCATGAGACGATGGGGAGGAACAGGTTCCTGGGGGAAGCCAAGGTCCCACTCCGAGAGGT
CCTCGCCACCCCTAGTCTGTCCGCCAGCTTCAATGCCCCCCTGCTGGACACCAAGAAGCAGCCCACAGGG
GCCTCGCTGGTCCTGCAGGTGTCCTACACACCGCTGCCTGGAGCTGTGCCCCTGTTCCCGCCCCCTACTC
CTCTGGAGCCCTCCCCGACTCTGCCTGACCTGGATGTAGTGGCAGACACAGGAGGAGAGGAAGACACAGA
GGACCAGGGACTCACTGGAGATGAGGCGGAGCCATTCCTGGATCAAAGCGGAGGCCCGGGGGCTCCCACC
ACCCCAAGGAAACTACCTTCACGTCCTCCGCCCCACTACCCCGGGATCAAAAGAAAGCGAAGTGCGCCTA
CATCTAGAAAGCTGCTGTCAGACAAACCGCAGGATTTCCAGATCAGGGTCCAGGTGATCGAGGGGCGCCA
GCTGCCGGGGGTGAACATCAAGCCTGTGGTCAAGGTTACCGCTGCAGGGCAGACCAAGCGGACGCGGATC
CACAAGGGAAACAGCCCACTCTTCAATGAGACTCTTTTCTTCAACTTGTTTGACTCTCCTGGGGAGCTGT
TTGATGAGCCCATCTTTATCACGGTGGTAGACTCTCGTTCTCTCAGGACAGATGCTCTCCTCGGGGAGTT
CCGGATGGACGTGGGCACCATTTACAGAGAGCCCCGGCACGCCTATCTCAGGAAGTGGCTGCTGCTCTCA
GACCCTGATGACTTCTCTGCTGGGGCCAGAGGCTACCTGAAAACAAGCCTTTGTGTGCTGGGGCCTGGGG
ACGAAGCGCCTCTGGAGAGAAAAGACCCCTCTGAAGACAAGGAGGACATTGAAAGCAACCTGCTCCGGCC
CACAGGCGTAGCCCTGCGAGGAGCCCACTTCTGCCTGAAGGTCTTCCGGGCCGAGGACTTGCCGCAGATG
GACGATGCCGTGATGGACAACGTGAAACAGATCTTTGGCTTCGAGAGTAACAAGAAGAACTTGGTGGACC
CCTTTGTGGAGGTCAGCTTTGCGGGGAAAATGCTGTGCAGCAAGATCTTGGAGAAGACGGCCAACCCTCA
GTGGAACCAGAACATCACACTGCCTGCCATGTTTCCCTCCATGTGCGAAAAAATGAGGATTCGTATCATA
GACTGGGACCGCCTGACTCACAATGACATCGTGGCTACCACCTACCTGAGTATGTCGAAAATCTCTGCCC
CTGGAGGAGAAATAGAAGAGGAGCCTGCAGGTGCTGTCAAGCCTTCGAAAGCCTCAGACTTGGATGACTA
CCTGGGCTTCCTCCCCACTTTTGGGCCCTGCTACATCAACCTCTATGGCAGTCCCAGAGAGTTCACAGGC
TTCCCAGACCCCTACACAGAGCTCAACACAGGCAAGGGGGAAGGTGTGGCTTATCGTGGCCGGCTTCTGC
TCTCCCTGGAGACCAAGCTGGTGGAGCACAGTGAACAGAAGGTGGAGGACCTTCCTGCGGATGACATCCT
CCGGGTGGAGAAGTACCTTAGGAGGCGCAAGTACTCCCTGTTTGCGGCCTTCTACTCAGCCACCATGCTG
CAGGATGTGGATGATGCCATCCAGTTTGAGGTCAGCATCGGGAACTACGGGAACAAGTTCGACATGACCT
GCCTGCCGCTGGCCTCCACCACTCAGTACAGCCGTGCAGTCTTTGACGGGTGCCACTACTACTACCTACC
CTGGGGTAACGTGAAACCTGTGGTGGTGCTGTCATCCTACTGGGAGGACATCAGCCATAGAATCGAGACT
CAGAACCAGCTGCTTGGGATTGCTGACCGGCTGGAAGCTGGCCTGGAGCAGGTCCACCTGGCCCTGAAGG
CGCAGTGCTCCACGGAGGACGTGGACTCGCTGGTGGCTCAGCTGACGGATGAGCTCATCGCAGGCTGCAG
CCAGCCTCTGGGTGACATCCATGAGACACCCTCTGCCACCCACCTGGACCAGTACCTGTACCAGCTGCGC
ACCCATCACCTGAGCCAAATCACTGAGGCTGCCCTGGCCCTGAAGCTCGGCCACAGTGAGCTCCCTGCAG
CTCTGGAGCAGGCGGAGGACTGGCTCCTGCGTCTGCGTGCCCTGGCAGAGGAGCCCCAGAACAGCCTGCC
GGACATCGTCATCTGGATGCTGCAGGGAGACAAGCGTGTGGCATACCAGCGGGTGCCCGCCCACCAAGTC
CTCTTCTCCCGGCGGGGTGCCAACTACTGTGGCAAGAATTGTGGGAAGCTACAGACAATCTTTCTGAAAT
ATCCGATGGAGAAGGTGCCTGGCGCCCGGATGCCAGTGCAGATACGGGTCAAGCTGTGGTTTGGGCTCTC
TGTGGATGAGAAGGAGTTCAACCAGTTTGCTGAGGGGAAGCTGTCTGTCTTTGCTGAAACCTATGAGAAC
GAGACTAAGTTGGCCCTTGTTGGGAACTGGGGCACAACGGGCCTCACCTACCCCAAGTTTTCTGACGTCA
CGGGCAAGATCAAGCTACCCAAGGACAGCTTCCGCCCCTCGGCCGGCTGGACCTGGGCTGGAGATTGGTT
CGTGTGTCCGGAGAAGACTCTGCTCCATGACATGGACGCCGGTCACCTGAGCTTCGTGGAAGAGGTGTTT
GAGAACCAGACCCGGCTTCCCGGAGGCCAGTGGATCTACATGAGTGACAACTACACCGATGTGAACGGGG
AGAAGGTGCTTCCCAAGGATGACATTGAGTGCCCACTGGGCTGGAAGTGGGAAGATGAGGAATGGTCCAC
AGACCTCAACCGGGCTGTCGATGAGCAAGGCTGGGAGTATAGCATCACCATCCCCCCGGAGCGGAAGCCG
AAGCACTGGGTCCCTGCTGAGAAGATGTACTACACACACCGACGGCGGCGCTGGGTGCGCCTGCGCAGGA
GGGATCTCAGCCAAATGGAAGCACTGAAAAGGCACAGGCAGGCGGAGGCGGAGGGCGAGGGCTGGGAGTA
CGCCTCTCTTTTTGGCTGGAAGTTCCACCTCGAGTACCGCAAGACAGATGCCTTCCGCCGCCGCCGCTGG
CGCCGTCGCATGGAGCCACTGGAGAAGACGGGGCCTGCAGCTGTGTTTGCCCTTGAGGGGGCCCTGGGCG
GCGTGATGGATGACAAGAGTGAAGATTCCATGTCCGTCTCCACCTTGAGCTTCGGTGTGAACAGACCCAC
GATTTCCTGCATATTCGACTATGGGAACCGCTACCATCTACGCTGCTACATGTACCAGGCCCGGGACCTG
GCTGCGATGGACAAGGACTCTTTTTCTGATCCCTATGCCATCGTCTCCTTCCTGCACCAGAGCCAGAAGA
CGGTGGTGGTGAAGAACACCCTTAACCCCACCTGGGACCAGACGCTCATCTTCTACGAGATCGAGATCTT
TGGCGAGCCGGCCACAGTTGCTGAGCAACCGCCCAGCATTGTGGTGGAGCTGTACGACCATGACACTTAT
GGTGCAGACGAGTTTATGGGTCGCTGCATCTGTCAACCGAGTCTGGAACGGATGCCACGGCTGGCCTGGT
TCCCACTGACGAGGGGCAGCCAGCCGTCGGGGGAGCTGCTGGCCTCTTTTGAGCTCATCCAGAGAGAGAA
GCCGGCCATCCACCATATTCCTGGTTTTGAGGTGCAGGAGACATCAAGGATCCTGGATGAGTCTGAGGAC
ACAGACCTGCCCTACCCACCACCCCAGAGGGAGGCCAACATCTACATGGTTCCTCAGAACATCAAGCCAG
CGCTCCAGCGTACCGCCATCGAGATCCTGGCATGGGGCCTGCGGAACATGAAGAGTTACCAGCTGGCCAA
CATCTCCTCCCCCAGCCTCGTGGTAGAGTGTGGGGGCCAGACGGTGCAGTCCTGTGTCATCAGGAACCTC
CGGAAGAACCCCAACTTTGACATCTGCACCCTCTTCATGGAAGTGATGCTGCCCAGGGAGGAGCTCTACT
GCCCCCCCATCACCGTCAAGGTCATCGATAACCGCCAGTTTGGCCGCCGGCCTGTGGTGGGCCAGTGTAC
CATCCGCTCCCTGGAGAGCTTCCTGTGTGACCCCTACTCGGCGGAGAGTCCATCCCCACAGGGTGGCCCA
GACGATGTGAGCCTACTCAGTCCTGGGGAAGACGTGCTCATCGACATTGATGACAAGGAGCCCCTCATCC
CCATCCAGGAGGAAGAGTTCATCGATTGGTGGAGCAAATTCTTTGCCTCCATAGGGGAGAGGGAAAAGTG
CGGCTCCTACCTGGAGAAGGATTTTGACACCCTGAAGGTCTATGACACACAGCTGGAGAATGTGGAGGCC
TTTGAGGGCCTGTCTGACTTTTGTAACACCTTCAAGCTGTACCGGGGCAAGACGCAGGAGGAGACAGAAG
ATCCATCTGTGATTGGTGAATTTAAGGGCCTCTTCAAAATTTATCCCCTCCCAGAAGACCCAGCCATCCC
CATGCCCCCAAGACAGTTCCACCAGCTGGCCGCCCAGGGACCCCAGGAGTGCTTGGTCCGTATCTACATT
GTCCGAGCATTTGGCCTGCAGCCCAAGGACCCCAATGGAAAGTGTGATCCTTACATCAAGATCTCCATAG
GGAAGAAATCAGTGAGTGACCAGGATAACTACATCCCCTGCACGCTGGAGCCCGTATTTGGAAAGATGTT
CGAGCTGACCTGCACTCTGCCTCTGGAGAAGGACCTAAAGATCACTCTCTATGACTATGACCTCCTCTCC
AAGGACGAAAAGATCGGTGAGACGGTCGTCGACCTGGAGAACAGGCTGCTGTCCAAGTTTGGGGCTCGCT
GTGGACTCCCACAGACCTACTGTGTCTCTGGACCGAACCAGTGGCGGGACCAGCTCCGCCCCTCCCAGCT
CCTCCACCTCTTCTGCCAGCAGCATAGAGTCAAGGCACCTGTGTACCGGACAGACCGTGTAATGTTTCAG
GATAAAGAATATTCCATTGAAGAGATAGAGGCTGGCAGGATCCCAAACCCACACCTGGGCCCAGTGGAGG
AGCGTCTGGCTCTGCATGTGCTTCAGCAGCAGGGCCTGGTCCCGGAGCACGTGGAGTCACGGCCCCTCTA
CAGCCCCCTGCAGCCAGACATCGAGCAGGGGAAGCTGCAGATGTGGGTCGACCTATTTCCGAAGGCCCTG
GGGCGGCCTGGACCTCCCTTCAACATCACCCCACGGAGAGCCAGAAGTTGGATGATTGGCTTTGAAGAAC
ACAAGCAAAAGACAGACGTGCATTATCGTTCCCTGGGAGGTGAAGGCAACTTCAACTGGAGGTTCATTTT
CCCCTTCGACTACCTGCCAGCTGAGCAAGTCTGTACCATTGCCAAGAAGGATGCCTTCTGGAGGCTGGAC
AAGACTGAGAGCAAAATCCCAGCACGAGTGGTGTTCCAGATCTGGGACAATGACAAGTTCTCCTTTGATG
ATTTTCTGGGCTCCCTGCAGCTCGATCTCAACCGCATGCCCAAGCCAGCCAAGACAGCCAAGAAGTGCTC
CTTGGACCAGCTGGATGATGCTTTCCACCCAGAATGGTTTGTGTCCCTTTTTGAGCAGAAAACAGTGAAG
GGCTGGTGGCCCTGTGTAGCAGAAGAGGGTGAGAAGAAAATACTGGCGGGCAAGCTGGAAATGACCTTGG
AGATTGTAGCAGAGAGTGAGCATGAGGAGCGGCCTGCTGGCCAGGGCCGGGATGAGCCCAACATGAACCC
TAAGCTTGAGGACCCAAGGCGCCCCGACACCTCCTTCCTGTGGTTTACCTCCCCATACAAGACCATGAAG
TTCATCCTGTGGCGGCGTTTCCGGTGGGCCATCATCCTCTTCATCATCCTCTTCATCCTGCTGCTGTTCC
TGGCCATCTTCATCTACGCCTTCCCGAACTATGCTGCCATGAAGCTGGTGAAGCCCTTCAGCTGATGATC
ACCATGGCATATGGCTAGCGCGGCCGCCATGGTCATAGCTGTTTCCTGTGTGAAATTGTTATCCGCTCAC
AATTCCACACAACATACGAGCCGGAAGCATAAAGTGTAAAGCCTGGGGTGCCTAATGAGTGAGCTAACTC
ACATTAATTGCGTTGCGCTCACTGCCCGCTTTCCAGTCGGGAAACCTGTCGTGCCAGCTGCATTAATGAA
TCGGCCAACGCGCGGGGAGAGGCGGTTTGCGTATTGGGCGCTCTTCCGCTTCCTCGCTCACTGACTCGCT
GCGCTCGGTCGTTCGGCTGCGGCGAGCGGTATCAGCTCACTCAAAGGCGGTAATACGGTTATCCACAGAA
TCAGGGGATAACGCAGGAAAGAACATGTGAGCAAAAGGCCAGCAAAAGGCCAGGAACCGTAAAAAGGCCG
CGTTGCTGGCGTTTTTCCATAGGCTCCGCCCCCCTGACGAGCATCACAAAAATCGACGCTCAAGTCAGAG
GTGGCGAAACCCGACAGGACTATAAAGATACCAGGCGTTTCCCCCTGGAAGCTCCCTCGTGCGCTCTCCT
GTTCCGACCCTGCCGCTTACCGGATACCTGTCCGCCTTTCTCCCTTCGGGAAGCGTGGCGCTTTCTCATA
GCTCACGCTGTAGGTATCTCAGTTCGGTGTAGGTCGTTCGCTCCAAGCTGGGCTGTGTGCACGAACCCCC
CGTTCAGCCCGACCGCTGCGCCTTATCCGGTAACTATCGTCTTGAGTCCAACCCGGTAAGACACGACTTA
TCGCCACTGGCAGCAGCCACTGGTAACAGGATTAGCAGAGCGAGGTATGTAGGCGGTGCTACAGAGTTCT
TGAAGTGGTGGCCTAACTACGGCTACACTAGAAGAACAGTATTTGGTATCTGCGCTCTGCTGAAGCCAGT
TACCTTCGGAAAAAGAGTTGGTAGCTCTTGATCCGGCAAACAAACCACCGCTGGTAGCGGTGGTTTTTTT
GTTTGCAAGCAGCAGATTACGCGCAGAAAAAAAGGATCTCAAGAAGATCCTTTGATCTTTTCTACGGGGT
CTGACGCTCAGTGGAACGAAAACTCACGTTAAGGGATTTTGGTCATGAGATTATCAAAAAGGATCTTCAC
CTAGATCCTTTTAAATTAAAAATGAAGTTTTAAATCAATCTAAAGTATATATGAGTAAACTTGGTCTGAC
AGTTAGAAAAACTCATCGAGCATCAAATGAAACTGCAATTTATTCATATCAGGATTATCAATACCATATT
TTTGAAAAAGCCGTTTCTGTAATGAAGGAGAAAACTCACCGAGGCAGTTCCATAGGATGGCAAGATCCTG
GTATCGGTCTGCGATTCCGACTCGTCCAACATCAATACAACCTATTAATTTCCCCTCGTCAAAAATAAGG
TTATCAAGTGAGAAATCACCATGAGTGACGACTGAATCCGGTGAGAATGGCAAAAGTTTATGCATTTCTT
TCCAGACTTGTTCAACAGGCCAGCCATTACGCTCGTCATCAAAATCACTCGCATCAACCAAACCGTTATT
CATTCGTGATTGCGCCTGAGCGAGACGAAATACGCGATCGCTGTTAAAAGGACAATTACAAACAGGAATC
GAATGCAACCGGCGCAGGAACACTGCCAGCGCATCAACAATATTTTCACCTGAATCAGGATATTCTTCTA
ATACCTGGAATGCTGTTTTCCCAGGGATCGCAGTGGTGAGTAACCATGCATCATCAGGAGTACGGATAAA
ATGCTTGATGGTCGGAAGAGGCATAAATTCCGTCAGCCAGTTTAGTCTGACCATCTCATCTGTAACATCA
TTGGCAACGCTACCTTTGCCATGTTTCAGAAACAACTCTGGCGCATCGGGCTTCCCATACAATCGATAGA
TTGTCGCACCTGATTGCCCGACATTATCGCGAGCCCATTTATACCCATATAAATCAGCATCCATGTTGGA
ATTTAATCGCGGCCTAGAGCAAGACGTTTCCCGTTGAATATGGCTCATACTCTTCCTTTTTCAATATTAT
TGAAGCATTTATCAGGGTTATTGTCTCATGAGCGGATACATATTTGAATGTATTTAGAAAAATAAACAAA
TAGGGGTTCCGCGCACATTTCCCCGAAAAGTGCCACCTGACGTCTAAGAAACCATTATTATCATGACATT
AACCTATAAAAATAGGCGTATCACGAGGCCCTTTCGTC
