>Addgene plasmid #60197 | DYSF-Exon49-del | addgene partial sequence | sequence record 98309 | pRSII-F1 5'-CGGCATCAGAGCAGATTGTAC-3'
ACGGTACCACTAGTACGCGTATGCTGAGGGTCTTCATCCTCTATGCCGAGAACGTCCACACACCCGACAC
CGACATCAGCGATGCCTACTGCTCCGCGGTGTTTGCAGGGGTGAAGAAGAGAACCAAAGTCATCAAGAAC
AGCGTGAACCCTGTATGGAATGAGGGATTTGAATGGGACCTCAAGGGCATCCCCCTGGACCAGGGCTCTG
AGCTTCATGTGGTGGTCAAAGACCATGAGACGATGGGGAGGAACAGGTTCCTGGGGGAAGCCAAGGTCCC
ACTCCGAGAGGTCCTCGCCACCCCTAGTCTGTCCGCCAGCTTCAATGCCCCCCTGCTGGACACCAAGAAG
CAGCCCACAGGGGCCTCGCTGGTCCTGCAGGTGTCCTACACACCGCTGCCTGGAGCTGTGCCCCTGTTCC
CGCCCCCTACTCCTCTGGAGCCCTCCCCGACTCTGCCTGACCTGGATGTAGTGGCAGACACAGGAGGAGA
GGAAGACACAGAGGACCAGGGACTCACTGGAGATGAGGCGGAGCCATTCCTGGATCAAAGCGGAGGCCCG
GGGGCTCCCACCACCCCAAGGAAACTACCTTCACGTCCTCCGCCCCACTACCCCGGGATCAAAAGAAAGC
GAAGTGCGCCTACATCTAGAAAGCTGCTGTCAGACAAACCGCAGGATTTCCAGATCAGGGTCCAGGTGAT
CGAGGGGCGCCAGCTGCCGGGGGTGAACATCAAGCCTGTGGTCAAGGT
