>Addgene plasmid #60197 | DYSF-Exon49-del | addgene partial sequence | sequence record 98703 | M13pUC-Rev 5'-AGCGGATAACAATTTCACACAGG-3'
GCCATATGCCATGGTGATCATCAGCTGAAGGGCTTCACCAGCTTCATGGCAGCATAGTTCGGGAAGGCGT
AGATGAAGATGGCCAGGAACAGCAGCAGGATGAAGAGGATGATGAAGAGGATGATGGCCCACCGGAAACG
CCGCCACAGGATGAACTTCATGGTCTTGTATGGGGAGGTAAACCACAGGAAGGAGGTGTCGGGGCGCCTT
GGGTCCTCAAGCTTAGGGTTCATGTTGGGCTCATCCCGGCCCTGGCCAGCAGGCCGCTCCTCATGCTCAC
TCTCTGCTACAATCTCCAAGGTCATTTCCAGCTTGCCCGCCAGTATTTTCTTCTCACCCTCTTCTGCTAC
ACAGGGCCACCAGCCCTTCACTGTTTTCTGCTCAAAAAGGGACACAAACCATTCTGGGTGGAAAGCATCA
TCCAGCTGGTCCAAGGAGCACTTCTTGGCTGTCTTGGCTGGCTTGGGCATGCGGTTGAGATCGAGCTGCA
GGGAGCCCAGAAAATCATCAAAGGAGAACTTGTCATTGTCCCAGATCTGGAACACCACTCGTGCTGGGAT
TTTGCTCTCAGTCTTGTCCAGCCTCCAGAAGGCATCCTTCTTGGCAATGGTACAGACTTGCTCAGCTGGC
AGGTAGTCGAAGGGGAAAATGAACCTCCAGTTGAAGTTGCCTTCACCTCCCAGGGAACGATAATGCACGT
CTGTCTTTTGCTTGTGTTCTTCAAAGCCAATCATCCAACTTCTGGCTCTCCGTGGGGTGATGTTGAAGGG
AGGTCCAGGCCGCCCCAGGGCCTTCGGAAATAGGTCGACCCACATCTGCAGCTT
